Addgene plasmid #205728: pLenti-CMV-DNAJC5 (L115R)
Purpose: Mammalian expression of DNAJC5 (L115R)
Depositing lab: Randy Schekman. Depositing organization: University of California, Berkeley. Publication: Unconventional secretion of alpha-synuclein mediated by palmitoylated DNAJC5 oligomers. Wu S, Hernandez Villegas NC, Sirkis DW, Thomas-Wright I, Wade-Martins R, Schekman R. Elife. 2023 Jan 10;12:e85837. doi: 10.7554/eLife.85837. PubMed 36626307.
Backbone
  Vector backbone: pLenti CMV DEST Puro
  Vector type: Lentiviral
Growth in bacteria
  Bacterial resistance: Ampicillin, 100 μg/mL
  Growth temperature: 30°C
  Growth strain: NEB Stable
  Copy number: Unknown
Gene/Insert
  Gene/Insert name: DNAJC5 (L115R)
  Species: H. sapiens (human)
  Mutation: L115R
  Entrez Gene: DNAJC5 (a.k.a. CLN4, CLN4B, CSP, DNAJC5A, NCL, mir-941-2, mir-941-3, mir-941-4, mir-941-5)
  Cloning method: Gateway Cloning
Terms and licenses: Academic/Nonprofit Terms; Industry Terms: Not Available to Industry
How to cite: pLenti-CMV-DNAJC5 (L115R) was a gift from Randy Schekman (Addgene plasmid # 205728 ; http://n2t.net/addgene:205728 ; RRID:Addgene_205728)
