[The description below was written by a language model from this plasmid's Addgene catalogue record and pLannotate feature annotations shown in this document.]
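Description:
pLenti-CMV-DNAJC5 (L115R) is a lentiviral transfer plasmid of about 8.7 kb for expressing a point mutant of human DNAJC5 (cysteine string protein, also known as CLN4) in mammalian cells. It was made by Gateway recombination into the pLenti CMV DEST Puro backbone, and the insert is accordingly flanked by attB1 and attB2 sites. In bacteria the plasmid is maintained through a high-copy ColE1/pUC-type origin and selected with ampicillin via the β-lactamase gene. An f1 origin and remnants of lac/lacZα cloning-vector sequence are also present. The record indicates propagation in a recombination-tolerant strain, as is usual for plasmids carrying repeated LTRs.

The viral portion has a third-generation layout. An RSV promoter drives a truncated HIV-1 5' LTR, followed by the Ψ packaging signal with a partial gag sequence, the Rev response element for Rev-dependent nuclear export of the genomic RNA, and the cPPT/CTS element that aids nuclear import. A second truncated LTR lies downstream, followed by an SV40 polyadenylation signal and SV40 origin. Between the LTRs, the CMV enhancer/promoter drives the DNAJC5 L115R coding sequence. A short fragment matching a 3xFLAG tag is annotated just downstream of it, though the catalogue entry lists no tag and the record does not show whether it is in frame. A WPRE follows to enhance transcript stability and expression. A separate mouse PGK promoter drives puromycin N-acetyltransferase, allowing selection of transduced cells. The plasmid can be used for transient transfection or, with packaging and envelope plasmids, for making virus to generate stable lines. The associated study examined unconventional secretion of alpha-synuclein mediated by palmitoylated DNAJC5 oligomers.
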