Features (pLannotate 1.2.2; 32 found; start..end, strand, type, name):
      1..122     +  rep_origin     RSF ori (fragment): Plasmids containing the RSF 1030 origin of replication can be propagated in E. coli cells that contain additional plasmids with compatible origins.
    124..216     +  CDS            lacI (fragment): lac repressor; lacI; The lac repressor binds to the lac operator to inhibit transcription in E. coli. This inhibition can be relieved by adding lactose or isopropyl-β-D-thiogalactopyranoside (IPTG).
    229..250     +  protein_bind   CAP binding site: CAP binding activates transcription in the presence of cAMP. E. coli catabolite activator protein
    265..295     +  promoter       lac promoter: promoter for the E. coli lac operon
    303..319     +  protein_bind   lac operator: The lac repressor binds to the lac operator to inhibit transcription in E. coli. This inhibition can be relieved by adding lactose or isopropyl-β-D-thiogalactopyranoside (IPTG). lac repressor encoded by lacI
    364..382     +  promoter       T3 promoter: promoter for bacteriophage T3 RNA polymerase
    410..636     +  promoter       RSV promoter: Rous sarcoma virus enhancer/promoter
    637..817     +  LTR            5' LTR (truncated): truncated 5' long terminal repeat (LTR) from HIV-1
    864..989     +  misc_feature   HIV-1 Ψ: packaging signal of human immunodeficiency virus type 1
    973..1336    +  CDS            HIV-1 gag (fragment): gag protein from human immunodeficiency virus 1; gag
   1482..1715    +  misc_feature   RRE: The Rev response element (RRE) of HIV-1 allows for Rev-dependent mRNA export from the nucleus to the cytoplasm.
   2092..2192    +  CDS            Rev (fragment): human immunodeficiency virus 1 (HIV-1) Rev protein; rev; enhances nuclear export of unspliced and incompletely spliced viral mRNAs
   2211..2327    +  misc_feature   cPPT/CTS: central polypurine tract and central termination sequence of HIV-1
   2350..2653    +  enhancer       CMV enhancer: human cytomegalovirus immediate early enhancer
   2654..2857    +  promoter       CMV promoter: human cytomegalovirus (CMV) immediate early promoter
   2962..2986    +  protein_bind   attB1: mutant version of attB; recombination site for the Gateway® BP reaction BP Clonase™
   2995..3588    +  CDS            DNAJC5: DNJC5_HUMAN - Also known as CLN4 From Homo sapiens (Human).
   3655..3679    +  CDS            3xFLAG (fragment): three tandem FLAG® epitope tags
   3686..3710    -  protein_bind   attB2: mutant version of attB; recombination site for the Gateway® BP reaction BP Clonase™
   3741..4329    +  misc_feature   WPRE: woodchuck hepatitis virus posttranscriptional regulatory element
   4343..4842    +  promoter       PGK promoter: mouse phosphoglycerate kinase 1 promoter
   4863..5462    +  CDS            PuroR: puromycin N-acetyltransferase; pac from Streptomyces alboniger; confers resistance to puromycin
   5530..5667    +  CDS            nef (fragment): NEF_HV1LA - Experimental evidence at protein level: Swiss-Prot protein existence level 1. Extracellular Nef protein targets CD4(+) T-lymphocytes for apoptosis by interacting with CXCR4 surface receptors. From Human immunodeficiency virus type 1 group M subtype B (isolate Lai) (HIV-1).
   5653..5833    +  LTR            5' LTR (truncated): truncated 5' long terminal repeat (LTR) from HIV-1
   5905..6026    +  polyA_signal   SV40 poly(A) signal: SV40 polyadenylation signal
   6066..6201    +  rep_origin     SV40 ori: SV40 origin of replication
   6222..6240    -  promoter       T7 promoter: promoter for bacteriophage T7 RNA polymerase
   6248..6403    +  CDS            lacZα (fragment): LacZα fragment of β-galactosidase; lacZ fragment
   6408..6836    +  rep_origin     f1 ori (sequence partly withheld): f1 bacteriophage origin of replication; arrow indicates direction of (+) strand synthesis
   6889..6993    +  promoter       AmpR promoter: bla
   6994..7854    +  CDS            AmpR: β-lactamase; bla; confers resistance to ampicillin, carbenicillin, and related antibiotics
   8025..8613    +  rep_origin     ori: high-copy-number ColE1/pMB1/pBR322/pUC origin of replication
>Addgene plasmid #205728 | pLenti-CMV-DNAJC5 (L115R) | addgene full sequence | sequence record 420310 | Addgene NGS Result
GTTCTTTCCTGCGTTATCCCCTGATTCTGTGGATAACCGTATTACCGCCTTTGAGTGAGCTGATACCGCT
CGCCGCAGCCGAACGACCGAGCGCAGCGAGTCAGTGAGCGAGGAAGCGGAAGAGCGCCCAATACGCAAAC
CGCCTCTCCCCGCGCGTTGGCCGATTCATTAATGCAGCTGGCACGACAGGTTTCCCGACTGGAAAGCGGG
CAGTGAGCGCAACGCAATTAATGTGAGTTAGCTCACTCATTAGGCACCCCAGGCTTTACACTTTATGCTT
CCGGCTCGTATGTTGTGTGGAATTGTGAGCGGATAACAATTTCACACAGGAAACAGCTATGACCATGATT
ACGCCAAGCGCGCAATTAACCCTCACTAAAGGGAACAAAAGCTGGAGCTGCAAGCTTAATGTAGTCTTAT
GCAATACTCTTGTAGTCTTGCAACATGGTAACGATGAGTTAGCAACATGCCTTACAAGGAGAGAAAAAGC
ACCGTGCATGCCGATTGGTGGAAGTAAGGTGGTACGATCGTGCCTTATTAGGAAGGCAACAGACGGGTCT
GACATGGATTGGACGAACCACTGAATTGCCGCATTGCAGAGATATTGTATTTAAGTGCCTAGCTCGATAC
ATAAACGGGTCTCTCTGGTTAGACCAGATCTGAGCCTGGGAGCTCTCTGGCTAACTAGGGAACCCACTGC
TTAAGCCTCAATAAAGCTTGCCTTGAGTGCTTCAAGTAGTGTGTGCCCGTCTGTTGTGTGACTCTGGTAA
CTAGAGATCCCTCAGACCCTTTTAGTCAGTGTGGAAAATCTCTAGCAGTGGCGCCCGAACAGGGACTTGA
AAGCGAAAGGGAAACCAGAGGAGCTCTCTCGACGCAGGACTCGGCTTGCTGAAGCGCGCACGGCAAGAGG
CGAGGGGCGGCGACTGGTGAGTACGCCAAAAATTTTGACTAGCGGAGGCTAGAAGGAGAGAGATGGGTGC
GAGAGCGTCAGTATTAAGCGGGGGAGAATTAGATCGCGATGGGAAAAAATTCGGTTAAGGCCAGGGGGAA
AGAAAAAATATAAATTAAAACATATAGTATGGGCAAGCAGGGAGCTAGAACGATTCGCAGTTAATCCTGG
CCTGTTAGAAACATCAGAAGGCTGTAGACAAATACTGGGACAGCTACAACCATCCCTTCAGACAGGATCA
GAAGAACTTAGATCATTATATAATACAGTAGCAACCCTCTATTGTGTGCATCAAAGGATAGAGATAAAAG
ACACCAAGGAAGCTTTAGACAAGATAGAGGAAGAGCAAAACAAAAGTAAGACCACCGCACAGCAAGCGGC
CGCTGATCTTCAGACCTGGAGGAGGAGATATGAGGGACAATTGGAGAAGTGAATTATATAAATATAAAGT
AGTAAAAATTGAACCATTAGGAGTAGCACCCACCAAGGCAAAGAGAAGAGTGGTGCAGAGAGAAAAAAGA
GCAGTGGGAATAGGAGCTTTGTTCCTTGGGTTCTTGGGAGCAGCAGGAAGCACTATGGGCGCAGCGTCAA
TGACGCTGACGGTACAGGCCAGACAATTATTGTCTGGTATAGTGCAGCAGCAGAACAATTTGCTGAGGGC
TATTGAGGCGCAACAGCATCTGTTGCAACTCACAGTCTGGGGCATCAAGCAGCTCCAGGCAAGAATCCTG
GCTGTGGAAAGATACCTAAAGGATCAACAGCTCCTGGGGATTTGGGGTTGCTCTGGAAAACTCATTTGCA
CCACTGCTGTGCCTTGGAATGCTAGTTGGAGTAATAAATCTCTGGAACAGATTTGGAATCACACGACCTG
GATGGAGTGGGACAGAGAAATTAACAATTACACAAGCTTAATACACTCCTTAATTGAAGAATCGCAAAAC
CAGCAAGAAAAGAATGAACAAGAATTATTGGAATTAGATAAATGGGCAAGTTTGTGGAATTGGTTTAACA
TAACAAATTGGCTGTGGTATATAAAATTATTCATAATGATAGTAGGAGGCTTGGTAGGTTTAAGAATAGT
TTTTGCTGTACTTTCTATAGTGAATAGAGTTAGGCAGGGATATTCACCATTATCGTTTCAGACCCACCTC
CCAACCCCGAGGGGACCCGACAGGCCCGAAGGAATAGAAGAAGAAGGTGGAGAGAGAGACAGAGACAGAT
CCATTCGATTAGTGAACGGATCTCGACGGTATCGGTTAACTTTTAAAAGAAAAGGGGGGATTGGGGGGTA
CAGTGCAGGGGAAAGAATAGTAGACATAATAGCAACAGACATACAAACTAAAGAATTACAAAAACAAATT
ACAAAATTCAAAATTTTATCGATAAGCTTGGGAGTTCCGCGTTACATAACTTACGGTAAATGGCCCGCCT
GGCTGACCGCCCAACGACCCCCGCCCATTGACGTCAATAATGACGTATGTTCCCATAGTAACGCCAATAG
GGACTTTCCATTGACGTCAATGGGTGGAGTATTTACGGTAAACTGCCCACTTGGCAGTACATCAAGTGTA
TCATATGCCAAGTACGCCCCCTATTGACGTCAATGACGGTAAATGGCCCGCCTGGCATTATGCCCAGTAC
ATGACCTTATGGGACTTTCCTACTTGGCAGTACATCTACGTATTAGTCATCGCTATTACCATGGTGATGC
GGTTTTGGCAGTACATCAATGGGCGTGGATAGCGGTTTGACTCACGGGGATTTCCAAGTCTCCACCCCAT
TGACGTCAATGGGAGTTTGTTTTGGCACCAAAATCAACGGGACTTTCCAAAATGTCGTAACAACTCCGCC
CCATTGACGCAAATGGGCGGTAGGCGTGTACGGTGGGAGGTCTATATAAGCAGAGCTCGTTTAGTGAACC
GTCAGATCGCCTGGAGACGCCATCCACGCTGTTTTGACCTCCATAGAAGACACCGACTCTAGTCCAGTGT
GGTGGAATTCTGCAGATATCAACAAGTTTGTACAAAAAAGCAGGCTTAGCCACCATGGCAGACCAGAGAC
AGCGCTCACTGTCTACCTCTGGGGAGTCATTGTACCACGTCCTTGGGTTGGACAAGAACGCAACCTCAGA
TGACATTAAAAAGTCCTATCGGAAGCTTGCCTTGAAATATCACCCCGACAAGAACCCCGACAACCCGGAG
GCCGCGGACAAGTTTAAGGAGATCAACAACGCGCACGCCATCCTCACGGACGCCACAAAAAGGAACATCT
ACGACAAGTACGGCTCGCTGGGTCTCTACGTGGCCGAGCAGTTTGGGGAAGAGAACGTGAACACCTACTT
CGTGCTGTCCAGCTGGTGGGCCAAGGCCCTGTTTGTCTTCTGCGGCAGACTCACGTGCTGCTACTGCTGC
TGCTGTCTGTGCTGCTGCTTCAACTGCTGCTGCGGGAAGTGTAAGCCCAAGGCGCCTGAAGGCGAGGAGA
CGGAGTTCTACGTGTCCCCCGAGGATCTGGAGGCACAGCTGCAGTCTGACGAGAGGGAGGCCACAGACAC
GCCGATCGTCATACAGCCGGCATCCGCCACCGAGACCACCCAGCTCACAGCCGACTCCCACCCCAGCTAC
CACACTGACGGGTTCAACACGCGTACGCGGCCGCTCGAGCAGAAACTCATCTCAGAAGAGGATCTGGCAG
CAAATGATATCCTGGATTACAAGGATGACGACGATAAGGTTTAAAACCCAGCTTTCTTGTACAAAGTGGT
TGATATCCAGCACAGTGGCGGCCGCTCGACAATCAACCTCTGGATTACAAAATTTGTGAAAGATTGACTG
GTATTCTTAACTATGTTGCTCCTTTTACGCTATGTGGATACGCTGCTTTAATGCCTTTGTATCATGCTAT
TGCTTCCCGTATGGCTTTCATTTTCTCCTCCTTGTATAAATCCTGGTTGCTGTCTCTTTATGAGGAGTTG
TGGCCCGTTGTCAGGCAACGTGGCGTGGTGTGCACTGTGTTTGCTGACGCAACCCCCACTGGTTGGGGCA
TTGCCACCACCTGTCAGCTCCTTTCCGGGACTTTCGCTTTCCCCCTCCCTATTGCCACGGCGGAACTCAT
CGCCGCCTGCCTTGCCCGCTGCTGGACAGGGGCTCGGCTGTTGGGCACTGACAATTCCGTGGTGTTGTCG
GGGAAGCTGACGTCCTTTCCATGGCTGCTCGCCTGTGTTGCCACCTGGATTCTGCGCGGGACGTCCTTCT
GCTACGTCCCTTCGGCCCTCAATCCAGCGGACCTTCCTTCCCGCGGCCTGCTGCCGGCTCTGCGGCCTCT
TCCGCGTCTTCGCCTTCGCCCTCAGACGAGTCGGATCTCCCTTTGGGCCGCCTCCCCGCCTGGAATTCTA
CCGGGTAGGGGAGGCGCTTTTCCCAAGGCAGTCTGGAGCATGCGCTTTAGCAGCCCCGCTGGGCACTTGG
CGCTACACAAGTGGCCTCTGGCCTCGCACACATTCCACATCCACCGGTAGGCGCCAACCGGCTCCGTTCT
TTGGTGGCCCCTTCGCGCCACCTTCTACTCCTCCCCTAGTCAGGAAGTTCCCCCCCGCCCCGCAGCTCGC
GTCGTGCAGGACGTGACAAATGGAAGTAGCACGTCTCACTAGTCTCGTGCAGATGGACAGCACCGCTGAG
CAATGGAAGCGGGTAGGCCTTTGGGGCAGCGGCCAATAGCAGCTTTGCTCCTTCGCTTTCTGGGCTCAGA
GGCTGGGAAGGGGTGGGTCCGGGGGCGGGCTCAGGGGCGGGCTCAGGGGCGGGGCGGGCGCCCGAAGGTC
CTCCGGAGGCCCGGCATTCTGCACGCTTCAAAAGCGCACGTCTGCCGCGCTGTTCTCCTCTTCCTCATCT
CCGGGCCTTTCGACCTGCAGCCCAAGCTTACCATGACCGAGTACAAGCCCACGGTGCGCCTCGCCACCCG
CGACGACGTCCCCAGGGCCGTACGCACCCTCGCCGCCGCGTTCGCCGACTACCCCGCCACGCGCCACACC
GTCGATCCGGACCGCCACATCGAGCGGGTCACCGAGCTGCAAGAACTCTTCCTCACGCGCGTCGGGCTCG
ACATCGGCAAGGTGTGGGTCGCGGACGACGGCGCCGCGGTGGCGGTCTGGACCACGCCGGAGAGCGTCGA
AGCGGGGGCGGTGTTCGCCGAGATCGGCCCGCGCATGGCCGAGTTGAGCGGTTCCCGGCTGGCCGCGCAG
CAACAGATGGAAGGCCTCCTGGCGCCGCACCGGCCCAAGGAGCCCGCGTGGTTCCTGGCCACCGTCGGCG
TCTCGCCCGACCACCAGGGCAAGGGTCTGGGCAGCGCCGTCGTGCTCCCCGGAGTGGAGGCGGCCGAGCG
CGCCGGGGTGCCCGCCTTCCTGGAGACCTCCGCGCCCCGCAACCTCCCCTTCTACGAGCGGCTCGGCTTC
ACCGTCACCGCCGACGTCGAGGTGCCCGAAGGACCGCGCACCTGGTGCATGACCCGCAAGCCCGGTGCCT
GACGCCCGCCCCACGACCCGCAGCGCCCGACCGAAAGGAGCGCACGACCCCATGCATCTCGAGGGCCCGG
TACCTTTAAGACCAATGACTTACAAGGCAGCTGTAGATCTTAGCCACTTTTTAAAAGAAAAGGGGGGACT
GGAAGGGCTAGCTCACTCCCAACGAAGACAAGATCTGCTTTTTGCTTGTACTGGGTCTCTCTGGTTAGAC
CAGATCTGAGCCTGGGAGCTCTCTGGCTAACTAGGGAACCCACTGCTTAAGCCTCAATAAAGCTTGCCTT
GAGTGCTTCAAGTAGTGTGTGCCCGTCTGTTGTGTGACTCTGGTAACTAGAGATCCCTCAGACCCTTTTA
GTCAGTGTGGAAAATCTCTAGCAGTAGTAGTTCATGTCATCTTATTATTCAGTATTTATAACTTGCAAAG
AAATGAATATCAGAGAGTGAGAGGAACTTGTTTATTGCAGCTTATAATGGTTACAAATAAAGCAATAGCA
TCACAAATTTCACAAATAAAGCATTTTTTTCACTGCATTCTAGTTGTGGTTTGTCCAAACTCATCAATGT
ATCTTATCATGTCTGGCTCTAGCTATCCCGCCCCTAACTCCGCCCATCCCGCCCCTAACTCCGCCCAGTT
CCGCCCATTCTCCGCCCCATGGCTGACTAATTTTTTTTATTTATGCAGAGGCCGAGGCCGCCTCGGCCTC
TGAGCTATTCCAGAAGTAGTGAGGAGGCTTTTTTGGAGGCCTAGGGACGTACCCAATTCGCCCTATAGTG
AGTCGTATTACGCGCGCTCACTGGCCGTCGTTTTACAACGTCGTGACTGGGAAAACCCTGGCGTTACCCA
ACTTAATCGCCTTGCAGCACATCCCCCTTTCGCCAGCTGGCGTAATAGCGAAGAGGCCCGCACCGATCGC
CCTTCCCAACAGTTGCGCAGCCTGAATGGCGAATGGG
[124 nt withheld, positions 6408-6531]
C
[91 nt withheld, positions 6533-6623]
A
[49 nt withheld, positions 6625-6673]
CCTTTGACGTTGGAGTCCACGTTCTTT
[37 nt withheld, positions 6701-6737]
ACCCTATCTCGGTCTATTCTTTTGATTTATAAGGGATTTTGCCGATTTCGGCCTATTGGTTAAAAAATGA
GCTGATTTAACAAAAATTTAACGCGAATTTTAACAAAATATTAACGCTTACAATTTAGGTGGCACTTTTC
GGGGAAATGTGCGCGGAACCCCTATTTGTTTATTTTTCTAAATACATTCAAATATGTATCCGCTCATGAG
ACAATAACCCTGATAAATGCTTCAATAATATTGAAAAAGGAAGAGTATGAGTATTCAACATTTCCGTGTC
GCCCTTATTCCCTTTTTTGCGGCATTTTGCCTTCCTGTTTTTGCTCACCCAGAAACGCTGGTGAAAGTAA
AAGATGCTGAAGATCAGTTGGGTGCACGAGTGGGTTACATCGAACTGGATCTCAACAGCGGTAAGATCCT
TGAGAGTTTTCGCCCCGAAGAACGTTTTCCAATGATGAGCACTTTTAAAGTTCTGCTATGTGGCGCGGTA
TTATCCCGTATTGACGCCGGGCAAGAGCAACTCGGTCGCCGCATACACTATTCTCAGAATGACTTGGTTG
AGTACTCACCAGTCACAGAAAAGCATCTTACGGATGGCATGACAGTAAGAGAATTATGCAGTGCTGCCAT
AACCATGAGTGATAACACTGCGGCCAACTTACTTCTGACAACGATCGGAGGACCGAAGGAGCTAACCGCT
TTTTTGCACAACATGGGGGATCATGTAACTCGCCTTGATCGTTGGGAACCGGAGCTGAATGAAGCCATAC
CAAACGACGAGCGTGACACCACGATGCCTGTAGCAATGGCAACAACGTTGCGCAAACTATTAACTGGCGA
ACTACTTACTCTAGCTTCCCGGCAACAATTAATAGACTGGATGGAGGCGGATAAAGTTGCAGGACCACTT
CTGCGCTCGGCCCTTCCGGCTGGCTGGTTTATTGCTGATAAATCTGGAGCCGGTGAGCGTGGGTCTCGCG
GTATCATTGCAGCACTGGGGCCAGATGGTAAGCCCTCCCGTATCGTAGTTATCTACACGACGGGGAGTCA
GGCAACTATGGATGAACGAAATAGACAGATCGCTGAGATAGGTGCCTCACTGATTAAGCATTGGTAACTG
TCAGACCAAGTTTACTCATATATACTTTAGATTGATTTAAAACTTCATTTTTAATTTAAAAGGATCTAGG
TGAAGATCCTTTTTGATAATCTCATGACCAAAATCCCTTAACGTGAGTTTTCGTTCCACTGAGCGTCAGA
CCCCGTAGAAAAGATCAAAGGATCTTCTTGAGATCCTTTTTTTCTGCGCGTAATCTGCTGCTTGCAAACA
AAAAAACCACCGCTACCAGCGGTGGTTTGTTTGCCGGATCAAGAGCTACCAACTCTTTTTCCGAAGGTAA
CTGGCTTCAGCAGAGCGCAGATACCAAATACTGTTCTTCTAGTGTAGCCGTAGTTAGGCCACCACTTCAA
GAACTCTGTAGCACCGCCTACATACCTCGCTCTGCTAATCCTGTTACCAGTGGCTGCTGCCAGTGGCGAT
AAGTCGTGTCTTACCGGGTTGGACTCAAGACGATAGTTACCGGATAAGGCGCAGCGGTCGGGCTGAACGG
GGGGTTCGTGCACACAGCCCAGCTTGGAGCGAACGACCTACACCGAACTGAGATACCTACAGCGTGAGCT
ATGAGAAAGCGCCACGCTTCCCGAAGGGAGAAAGGCGGACAGGTATCCGGTAAGCGGCAGGGTCGGAACA
GGAGAGCGCACGAGGGAGCTTCCAGGGGGAAACGCCTGGTATCTTTATAGTCCTGTCGGGTTTCGCCACC
TCTGACTTGAGCGTCGATTTTTGTGATGCTCGTCAGGGGGGCGGAGCCTATGGAAAAACGCCAGCAACGC
GGCCTTTTTACGGTTCCTGGCCTTTTGCTGGCCTTTTGCTCACAT
